>Addgene plasmid #223781 | pETDuet1_BCL2L13(1-465aa)-EGFP-TEV-GST (W276A/I279A/I307A/V310A; deltaLIR1+4) | addgene full sequence | sequence record 448410 | Addgene NGS Result
GGGGAATTGTGAGCGGATAACAATTCCCCTCTAGAAATAATTTTGTTTAACTTTAAGAAGGAGATATACC
ATGGGCAGCAGCCATCACCATCATCACCACAGCCAGGATCCGAATTCGAGCTCGGCGCGCCTGCAGGTCG
ACAAGCTTGCGGCCGCATAATGCTTAAGTCGAACAGAAAGTAATCGTATTGTACACGGCCGCATAATCGA
AATTAATACGACTCACTATAGGGGAATTGTGAGCGGATAACAATTCCCCATCTTAGTATATTAGTTAAGT
ATAAGAAGGAGATATACATATGGCGTCCTCTTCTACTGTGCCTCTGGGATTTCACTATGAAACAAAGTAT
GTTGTTCTCAGCTACTTGGGACTCCTCTCTCAAGAGAAGCTGCAAGAGCAACATCTTTCCTCACCCCAAG
GGGTTCAACTAGATATAGCTTCACAATCTCTGGATCAAGAAATTTTATTAAAAGTTAAAACTGAAATTGA
AGAAGAGCTAAAATCTCTGGACAAAGAAATTTCTGAAGCCTTCACCAGCACAGGCTTTGACCGTCACACT
TCTCCAGTGTTCAGCCCTGCCAATCCAGAAAGCTCAATGGAAGACTGCTTGGCCCATCTTGGAGAAAAAG
TGTCCCAGGAACTGAAAGAGCCTCTCCATAAAGCATTGCAAATGCTCCTGAGCCAGCCAGTGACATATCA
GGCATTTCGGGAATGTACACTGGAGACCACAGTTCATGCCAGCGGCTGGAATAAGATTTTGGTGCCTCTG
GTTTTGCTACGACAAATGCTTTTGGAATTGACAAGACGTGGTCAAGAACCTTTGAGCGCACTGCTGCAGT
TTGGCGTGACATACCTGGAGGACTATTCGGCAGAGTACATCATTCAGCAAGGTGGCTGGGGCACTGTGTT
TAGTCTTGAGTCAGAGGAGGAGGAATACCCTGGAATCACTGCAGAAGATAGCAATGACATTTACATCCTG
CCCAGCGACAACTCTGGACAAGTCAGTCCCCCAGAGTCTCCAACTGTGACCACTTCCTGGCAGTCTGAGA
GCTTACCTGTGTCACTGTCAGCTAGCCAGAGTTGGCACACAGAAAGCCTGCCAGTGTCACTAGGCCCTGA
GTCCGCGCAGCAGGCTGCAATGGATCCTGAAGAAGTGAAAAGCTTAGACAGCAACGGAGCTGGAGAGAAG
AGTGAGAACAACTCCTCTAATTCTGACGCTGTGCACGCGGAGAAAGAAGAGGTGCCCGAGGGCATGGAAG
AGGCTGCTGTGGCTTCTGTGGTCTTGCCAGCGCGGGAGCTGCAAGAGGCACTTCCTGAAGCCCCAGCTCC
CTTGCTTCCACATATCACTGCCACCTCCCTGCTGGGGACAAGGGAACCTGACACAGAAGTGATCACAGTT
GAGAAATCCAGCCCTGCTACATCTCTGTTTGTAGAACTTGATGAAGAAGAGGTGAAAGCAGCAACAACTG
AACCTACTGAAGTGGAGGAGGTGGTCCCCGCACTGGAACCCACAGAAACGCTGCTGAGTGAGAAGGAGAT
AAACGCAAGGGAAGAGAGCCTTGTGGAAGAGCTGTCCCCTGCCAGCGAGAAGAAGCCCGTGCCGCCGTCT
GAGGGCAAGTCTAGACTGTCCCCCGCCGGTGAGATGAAGCCCATGCCGCTGTCTGAGGGCAAGTCTATAC
TGCTGTTTGGAGGAGGCGGCGGCGGCGTGAGCAAGGGCGAGGAGCTGTTCACCGGGGTGGTGCCCATCCT
GGTCGAGCTGGACGGCGACGTAAACGGCCACAAGTTCAGCGTGTCCGGCGAGGGCGAGGGCGATGCCACC
TACGGCAAGCTGACCCTGAAGTTCATCTGCACCACCGGCAAGCTGCCCGTGCCCTGGCCCACCCTCGTGA
CCACCCTGACCTACGGCGTGCAGTGCTTCAGCCGCTACCCCGACCACATGAAGCAGCACGACTTCTTCAA
GTCCGCCATGCCCGAAGGCTACGTCCAGGAGCGCACCATCTTCTTCAAGGACGACGGCAACTACAAGACC
CGCGCCGAGGTGAAGTTCGAGGGCGACACCCTGGTGAACCGCATCGAGCTGAAGGGCATCGACTTCAAGG
AGGACGGCAACATCCTGGGGCACAAGCTGGAGTACAACTACAACAGCCACAACGTCTATATCATGGCCGA
CAAGCAGAAGAACGGCATCAAGGTGAACTTCAAGATCCGCCACAACATCGAGGACGGCAGCGTGCAGCTC
GCCGACCACTACCAGCAGAACACCCCCATCGGCGACGGCCCCGTGCTGCTGCCCGACAACCACTACCTGA
GCACCCAGTCCAAGCTGAGCAAAGACCCCAACGAGAAGCGCGATCACATGGTCCTGCTGGAGTTCGTGAC
CGCCGCCGGGATCACTCTCGGCATGGACGAGCTGTACAAGGGCGGCAGTGGCGAAAACCTGTATTTTCAG
GGCGGATCACTGGTTCCGCGTGGATCCGGCGGATCCCCTATACTAGGTTATTGGAAAATTAAGGGCCTTG
TGCAACCCACTCGACTTCTTTTGGAATATCTTGAAGAAAAATATGAAGAGCATTTGTATGAGCGCGATGA
AGGTGATAAATGGCGAAACAAAAAGTTTGAATTGGGTTTGGAGTTTCCCAATCTTCCTTATTATATTGAT
GGTGATGTTAAATTAACACAGTCTATGGCCATCATACGTTATATAGCTGACAAGCACAACATGTTGGGTG
GTTGTCCAAAAGAGCGTGCAGAGATTTCAATGCTTGAAGGAGCGGTTTTGGATATTAGATACGGTGTTTC
GAGAATTGCATATAGTAAAGACTTTGAAACTCTCAAAGTTGATTTTCTTAGCAAGCTACCTGAAATGCTG
AAAATGTTCGAAGATCGTTTATGTCATAAAACATATTTAAATGGTGATCATGTAACCCATCCTGACTTCA
TGTTGTATGACGCTCTTGATGTTGTTTTATACATGGACCCAATGTGCCTGGATGCGTTCCCAAAATTAGT
TTGTTTTAAAAAACGTATTGAAGCTATCCCACAAATTGATAAGTACTTGAAATCCAGCAAGTATATAGCA
TGGCCTTTGCAGGGCTGGCAAGCCACGTTTGGTGGTGGCGACCATCCTCCAAAATAGCTCGAGTCTGGTA
AAGAAACCGCTGCTGCGAAATTTGAACGCCAGCACATGGACTCGTCTACTAGCGCAGCTTAATTAACCTA
GGCTGCTGCCACCGCTGAGCAATAACTAGCATAACCCCTTGGGGCCTCTAAACGGGTCTTGAGGGGTTTT
TTGCTGAAAGGAGGAACTATATCCGGATTGGCGAATGGG
[124 nt withheld, positions 3330-3453]
C
[91 nt withheld, positions 3455-3545]
A
[49 nt withheld, positions 3547-3595]
CCTTTGACGTTGGAGTCCACGTTCTTT
[37 nt withheld, positions 3623-3659]
ACCCTATCTCGGTCTATTCTTTTGATTTATAAGGGATTTTGCCGATTTCGGCCTATTGGTTAAAAAATGA
GCTGATTTAACAAAAATTTAACGCGAATTTTAACAAAATATTAACGTTTACAATTTCTGGCGGCACGATG
GCATGAGATTATCAAAAAGGATCTTCACCTAGATCCTTTTAAATTAAAAATGAAGTTTTAAATCAATCTA
AAGTATATATGAGTAAACTTGGTCTGACAGTTACCAATGCTTAATCAGTGAGGCACCTATCTCAGCGATC
TGTCTATTTCGTTCATCCATAGTTGCCTGACTCCCCGTCGTGTAGATAACTACGATACGGGAGGGCTTAC
CATCTGGCCCCAGTGCTGCAATGATACCGCGAGACCCACGCTCACCGGCTCCAGATTTATCAGCAATAAA
CCAGCCAGCCGGAAGGGCCGAGCGCAGAAGTGGTCCTGCAACTTTATCCGCCTCCATCCAGTCTATTAAT
TGTTGCCGGGAAGCTAGAGTAAGTAGTTCGCCAGTTAATAGTTTGCGCAACGTTGTTGCCATTGCTACAG
GCATCGTGGTGTCACGCTCGTCGTTTGGTATGGCTTCATTCAGCTCCGGTTCCCAACGATCAAGGCGAGT
TACATGATCCCCCATGTTGTGCAAAAAAGCGGTTAGCTCCTTCGGTCCTCCGATCGTTGTCAGAAGTAAG
TTGGCCGCAGTGTTATCACTCATGGTTATGGCAGCACTGCATAATTCTCTTACTGTCATGCCATCCGTAA
GATGCTTTTCTGTGACTGGTGAGTACTCAACCAAGTCATTCTGAGAATAGTGTATGCGGCGACCGAGTTG
CTCTTGCCCGGCGTCAATACGGGATAATACCGCGCCACATAGCAGAACTTTAAAAGTGCTCATCATTGGA
AAACGTTCTTCGGGGCGAAAACTCTCAAGGATCTTACCGCTGTTGAGATCCAGTTCGATGTAACCCACTC
GTGCACCCAACTGATCTTCAGCATCTTTTACTTTCACCAGCGTTTCTGGGTGAGCAAAAACAGGAAGGCA
AAATGCCGCAAAAAAGGGAATAAGGGCGACACGGAAATGTTGAATACTCATACTCTTCCTTTTTCAATCA
TGATTGAAGCATTTATCAGGGTTATTGTCTCATGAGCGGATACATATTTGAATGTATTTAGAAAAATAAA
CAAATAGGTCATGACCAAAATCCCTTAACGTGAGTTTTCGTTCCACTGAGCGTCAGACCCCGTAGAAAAG
ATCAAAGGATCTTCTTGAGATCCTTTTTTTCTGCGCGTAATCTGCTGCTTGCAAACAAAAAAACCACCGC
TACCAGCGGTGGTTTGTTTGCCGGATCAAGAGCTACCAACTCTTTTTCCGAAGGTAACTGGCTTCAGCAG
AGCGCAGATACCAAATACTGTCCTTCTAGTGTAGCCGTAGTTAGGCCACCACTTCAAGAACTCTGTAGCA
CCGCCTACATACCTCGCTCTGCTAATCCTGTTACCAGTGGCTGCTGCCAGTGGCGATAAGTCGTGTCTTA
CCGGGTTGGACTCAAGACGATAGTTACCGGATAAGGCGCAGCGGTCGGGCTGAACGGGGGGTTCGTGCAC
ACAGCCCAGCTTGGAGCGAACGACCTACACCGAACTGAGATACCTACAGCGTGAGCTATGAGAAAGCGCC
ACGCTTCCCGAAGGGAGAAAGGCGGACAGGTATCCGGTAAGCGGCAGGGTCGGAACAGGAGAGCGCACGA
GGGAGCTTCCAGGGGGAAACGCCTGGTATCTTTATAGTCCTGTCGGGTTTCGCCACCTCTGACTTGAGCG
TCGATTTTTGTGATGCTCGTCAGGGGGGCGGAGCCTATGGAAAAACGCCAGCAACGCGGCCTTTTTACGG
TTCCTGGCCTTTTGCTGGCCTTTTGCTCACATGTTCTTTCCTGCGTTATCCCCTGATTCTGTGGATAACC
GTATTACCGCCTTTGAGTGAGCTGATACCGCTCGCCGCAGCCGAACGACCGAGCGCAGCGAGTCAGTGAG
CGAGGAAGCGGAAGAGCGCCTGATGCGGTATTTTCTCCTTACGCATCTGTGCGGTATTTCACACCGCAAT
GGTGCACTCTCAGTACAATCTGCTCTGATGCCGCATAGTTAAGCCAGTATACACTCCGCTATCGCTACGT
GACTGGGTCATGGCTGCGCCCCGACACCCGCCAACACCCGCTGACGCGCCCTGACGGGCTTGTCTGCTCC
CGGCATCCGCTTACAGACAAGCTGTGACCGTCTCCGGGAGCTGCATGTGTCAGAGGTTTTCACCGTCATC
ACCGAAACGCGCGAGGCAGCTGCGGTAAAGCTCATCAGCGTGGTCGTGAAGCGATTCACAGATGTCTGCC
TGTTCATCCGCGTCCAGCTCGTTGAGTTTCTCCAGAAGCGTTAATGTCTGGCTTCTGATAAAGCGGGCCA
TGTTAAGGGCGGTTTTTTCCTGTTTGGTCACTGATGCCTCCGTGTAAGGGGGATTTCTGTTCATGGGGGT
AATGATACCGATGAAACGAGAGAGGATGCTCACGATACGGGTTACTGATGATGAACATGCCCGGTTACTG
GAACGTTGTGAGGGTAAACAACTGGCGGTATGGATGCGGCGGGACCAGAGAAAAATCACTCAGGGTCAAT
GCCAGCGCTTCGTTAATACAGATGTAGGTGTTCCACAGGGTAGCCAGCAGCATCCTGCGATGCAGATCCG
GAACATAATGGTGCAGGGCGCTGACTTCCGCGTTTCCAGACTTTACGAAACACGGAAACCGAAGACCATT
CATGTTGTTGCTCAGGTCGCAGACGTTTTGCAGCAGCAGTCGCTTCACGTTCGCTCGCGTATCGGTGATT
CATTCTGCTAACCAGTAAGGCAACCCCGCCAGCCTAGCCGGGTCCTCAACGACAGGAGCACGATCATGCT
AGTCATGCCCCGCGCCCACCGGAAGGAGCTGACTGGGTTGAAGGCTCTCAAGGGCATCGGTCGAGATCCC
GGTGCCTAATGAGTGAGCTAACTTACATTAATTGCGTTGCGCTCACTGCCCGCTTTCCAGTCGGGAAACC
TGTCGTGCCAGCTGCATTAATGAATCGGCCAACGCGCGGGGAGAGGCGGTTTGCGTATTGGGCGCCAGGG
TGGTTTTTCTTTTCACCAGTGAGACGGGCAACAGCTGATTGCCCTTCACCGCCTGGCCCTGAGAGAGTTG
CAGCAAGCGGTCCACGCTGGTTTGCCCCAGCAGGCGAAAATCCTGTTTGATGGTGGTTAACGGCGGGATA
TAACATGAGCTGTCTTCGGTATCGTCGTATCCCACTACCGAGATGTCCGCACCAACGCGCAGCCCGGACT
CGGTAATGGCGCGCATTGCGCCCAGCGCCATCTGATCGTTGGCAACCAGCATCGCAGTGGGAACGATGCC
CTCATTCAGCATTTGCATGGTTTGTTGAAAACCGGACATGGCACTCCAGTCGCCTTCCCGTTCCGCTATC
GGCTGAATTTGATTGCGAGTGAGATATTTATGCCAGCCAGCCAGACGCAGACGCGCCGAGACAGAACTTA
ATGGGCCCGCTAACAGCGCGATTTGCTGGTGACCCAATGCGACCAGATGCTCCACGCCCAGTCGCGTACC
GTCTTCATGGGAGAAAATAATACTGTTGATGGGTGTCTGGTCAGAGACATCAAGAAATAACGCCGGAACA
TTAGTGCAGGCAGCTTCCACAGCAATGGCATCCTGGTCATCCAGCGGATAGTTAATGATCAGCCCACTGA
CGCGTTGCGCGAGAAGATTGTGCACCGCCGCTTTACAGGCTTCGACGCCGCTTCGTTCTACCATCGACAC
CACCACGCTGGCACCCAGTTGATCGGCGCGAGATTTAATCGCCGCGACAATTTGCGACGGCGCGTGCAGG
GCCAGACTGGAGGTGGCAACGCCAATCAGCAACGACTGTTTGCCCGCCAGTTGTTGTGCCACGCGGTTGG
GAATGTAATTCAGCTCCGCCATCGCCGCTTCCACTTTTTCCCGCGTTTTCGCAGAAACGTGGCTGGCCTG
GTTCACCACGCGGGAAACGGTCTGATAAGAGACACCGGCATACTCTGCGACATCGTATAACGTTACTGGT
TTCACATTCACCACCCTGAATTGACTCTCTTCCGGGCGCTATCATGCCATACCGCGAAAGGTTTTGCGCC
ATTCGATGGTGTCCGGGATCTCGACGCTCTCCCTTATGCGACTCCTGCATTAGGAAGCAGCCCAGTAGTA
GGTTGAGGCCGTTGAGCACCGCCGCCGCAAGGAATGGTGCATGCAAGGAGATGGCGCCCAACAGTCCCCC
GGCCACGGGGCCTGCCACCATACCCACGCCGAAACAAGCGCTCATGAGCCCGAAGTGGCGAGCCCGATCT
TCCCCATCGGTGATGTCGGCGATATAGGCGCCAGCAACCGCACCTGTGGCGCCGGTGATGCCGGCCACGA
TGCGTCCGGCGTAGAGGATCGAGATCGATCTCGATCCCGCGAAATTAATACGACTCACTATA
Features (pLannotate 1.2.2; 24 found; start..end, strand, type, name):
      3..27      +  protein_bind   lac operator: The lac repressor binds to the lac operator to inhibit transcription in E. coli. This inhibition can be relieved by adding lactose or isopropyl-β-D-thiogalactopyranoside (IPTG). lac repressor encoded by lacI
     42..64      +  RBS            RBS: efficient ribosome binding site from bacteriophage T7 gene 10 (Olins and Rangwala, 1989)
    214..232     +  promoter       T7 promoter: promoter for bacteriophage T7 RNA polymerase
    233..257     +  protein_bind   lac operator: The lac repressor binds to the lac operator to inhibit transcription in E. coli. This inhibition can be relieved by adding lactose or isopropyl-β-D-thiogalactopyranoside (IPTG). lac repressor encoded by lacI
    300..1694    +  CDS            BCL2L13: B2L13_HUMAN - Also known as MIL1. Experimental evidence at protein level: Swiss-Prot protein existence level 1. May promote the activation of caspase-3 and apoptosis. From Homo sapiens (Human).
   1707..2420    +  CDS            mEGFP: mEGFP is a basic (constitutively fluorescent) green fluorescent protein published in 2002, derived from Aequorea victoria. It has moderate acid sensitivity.
   2433..2453    +  CDS            TEV site: tobacco etch virus (TEV) protease recognition and cleavage site
   2484..3136    +  CDS            GST (fragment): glutathione S-transferase from Schistosoma japonicum
   3150..3191    +  CDS            S-Tag (fragment): affinity and epitope tag derived from pancreatic ribonuclease A
   3221..3238    +  CDS            SET1 (fragment): solubility-enhancement tag derived from T7 phage gene 10B
   3246..3293    +  terminator     T7 terminator: transcription terminator for bacteriophage T7 RNA polymerase
   3330..3785    +  rep_origin     f1 ori (sequence partly withheld): f1 bacteriophage origin of replication; arrow indicates direction of (+) strand synthesis
   3900..4760    -  CDS            AmpR: β-lactamase; bla; confers resistance to ampicillin, carbenicillin, and related antibiotics
   4761..4853    -  promoter       AmpR promoter: bla
   4934..5522    +  rep_origin     ori: high-copy-number ColE1/pMB1/pBR322/pUC origin of replication
   5708..5847    -  misc_feature   bom: basis of mobility region from pBR322
   5949..6140    -  CDS            rop: Rop protein, which maintains plasmids at low copy number; rop
   6157..6537    +  CDS            YPB1_ECOLX: Protein predicted: Swiss-Prot protein existence level 4. From Escherichia coli.
   6599..6663    -  CDS            TcR (fragment): tetracycline efflux protein; tet; confers resistance to tetracycline
   6678..6699    -  protein_bind   CAP binding site: CAP binding activates transcription in the presence of cAMP. E. coli catabolite activator protein
   6712..7794    -  CDS            lacI: lac repressor; lacI; The lac repressor binds to the lac operator to inhibit transcription in E. coli. This inhibition can be relieved by adding lactose or isopropyl-β-D-thiogalactopyranoside (IPTG).
   7795..7872    -  promoter       lacI promoter: lacI
   7880..8159    -  CDS            TcR (fragment): tetracycline efflux protein; tet; confers resistance to tetracycline
   8185..2       +  promoter       T7 promoter (across the origin): promoter for bacteriophage T7 RNA polymerase
