[The description below was written by a language model from this plasmid's Addgene catalogue record and pLannotate feature annotations shown in this document.]
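Description:
pETDuet1_BCL2L13(1-465aa)-EGFP-TEV-GST (W276A/I279A/I307A/V310A; deltaLIR1+4) is an 8.2 kb bacterial expression plasmid built on the pET-Duet backbone for producing a recombinant human protein for purification. It replicates through a ColE1/pBR322-type origin accompanied by the rop gene and bom region, carries an f1 origin, and is selected with ampicillin via β-lactamase. The backbone also encodes lacI, so the T7 promoter/lac operator units are repressed until induction with IPTG in a host that supplies T7 RNA polymerase. As in other Duet vectors there are two such T7-lac units. In the annotation the first is followed only by a ribosome binding site with no coding sequence called, while the insert lies downstream of the second, ending at a T7 terminator.

The payload is the soluble portion of BCL2L13 (residues 1-465, also known as BCL-RAMBO), inserted by Gibson cloning and fused at its C terminus to a green fluorescent protein (listed as EGFP in the record, annotated as mEGFP), a TEV protease cleavage site, and Schistosoma japonicum GST. GST allows capture on glutathione resin, and TEV cleavage can then release the fluorescent BCL2L13 fusion from the affinity tag. Short S-tag and SET1 fragments annotated after GST are probably vector remnants; the record does not indicate whether they are translated. The four alanine substitutions (W276A, I279A, I307A, V310A) are described as removing LIR1 and LIR4. LIRs are generally understood as LC3-interacting motifs that mediate binding to ATG8-family proteins. The associated work concerns reconstitution of mitophagy initiation, so this variant most plausibly serves as a LIR-deficient comparison protein in such in vitro assays, although the stated purpose is simply recombinant protein expression.
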