Addgene plasmid #223781: pETDuet1_BCL2L13(1-465aa)-EGFP-TEV-GST (W276A/I279A/I307A/V310A; deltaLIR1+4)
Purpose: Expression of recombinant protein for purification
Depositing lab: Sascha Martens. Depositing organization: University of Vienna. Publication: Reconstitution of BNIP3/NIX-mitophagy initiation reveals hierarchical flexibility of the autophagy machinery. Adriaenssens E, Schaar S, Cook ASI, Stuke JFM, Sawa-Makarska J, Nguyen TN, Ren X, Schuschnig M, Romanov J, Khuu G, Uoselis L, Lazarou M, Hummer G, Hurley JH, Martens S. Nat Cell Biol. 2025 Jul 25. doi: 10.1038/s41556-025-01712-y. PubMed 40715440.
Backbone
  Vector backbone: pET-Duet
  Vector type: Bacterial Expression
Growth in bacteria
  Bacterial resistance: Ampicillin, 100 μg/mL
  Growth temperature: 37°C
  Growth strain: DH5alpha
  Copy number: Unknown
Gene/Insert
  Gene/Insert name: BCL2L13 soluble part
  Species: H. sapiens (human)
  Mutation: W276A/I279A/I307A/V310A; deletion of LIR1+4
  Entrez Gene: BCL2L13 (a.k.a. BCL-RAMBO, Bcl2-L-13, MIL1)
  Tag / fusion protein: EGFP-TEV-GST (C terminal on insert)
  Cloning method: Gibson Cloning
Terms and licenses: Academic/Nonprofit Terms; Industry Terms: Not Available to Industry
Depositor comments: Internal #: SMc2459 . Please visit https://doi.org/10.1101/2024.08.28.609967 for bioRxiv preprint.
How to cite: pETDuet1_BCL2L13(1-465aa)-EGFP-TEV-GST (W276A/I279A/I307A/V310A; deltaLIR1+4) was a gift from Sascha Martens (Addgene plasmid # 223781 ; http://n2t.net/addgene:223781 ; RRID:Addgene_223781)
